>Addgene plasmid #42446 | DDX53A | depositor partial sequence | sequence record 57278 | DDX53A sequence 781 bps
CATATGCACCATCATCATCATCATTCTTCTGGTGTAGATCTGGGTACCGAGAACCTGTACTTCCAATCCA
TGACGTGTGATGACTTGAAAAGTGGTGAAAAGCGTCTCATTCCAAAACCAACTTGCAGGTTTAAAGACGC
TTTTCAGCAATACCCTGATCTTCTGAAAAGCATAATAAGGGTAGGGATTTTAAAGCCAACGCCAATTCAG
TCACAGGCATGGCCAATTATTCTACAAGGAATAGATCTTATAGTAGTTGCACAAACCGGAACAGGGAAAA
CATTGTCCTATCTAATGCCTGGGTTTATTCATCTTGATTCTCAACCAATATCTAGAGAGCAAAGGAATGG
GCCTGGGATGCTAGTCCTTACACCCACTAGAGAGTTGGCTCTTCACGTGGAAGCTGAATGTTCAAAGTAT
TCATATAAAGGTCTCAAAAGCATTTGCATATATGGTGGTAGAAACAGAAATGGACAAATAGAAGACATTA
GCAAAGGTGTAGATATCATTATTGCAACTCCTGGGAGGCTGAATGACCTACAAATGAATAACTCTGTCAA
CCTAAGAAGCATAACCTACTTGGTTATAGATGAGGCAGATAAAATGCTGGATATGGAATTTGAACCCCAG
ATAAGGAAGATTTTATTAGATGTGCGCCCAGACCGACAGACTGTTATGACAAGTGCAACTTGGCCAGATA
CTGTACGTCAACTAGCACTTTCTTATTTGAAAGATCCTATGATTGTTTATGTTTGACAGTAAAGGTGGAT
ACGGATCCGAA
