>Addgene plasmid #42446 | DDX53A | addgene partial sequence | sequence record 60170 | T7 5'-TAATACGACTCACTATAGGG-3'
ATTCCCCTCTAGAAATAATTTTGTTTAACTTTAAGAAGGAGATATACATATGCACCATCATCATCATCAT
TCTTCTGGTGTAGATCTGGGTACCGAGAACCTGTACTTCCAATCCATGACGTGTGATGACTTGAAAAGTG
GTGAAAAGCGTCTCATTCCAAAACCAACTTGCAGGTTTAAAGACGCTTTTCAGCAATACCCTGATCTTCT
GAAAAGCATAATAAGGGTAGGGATTTTAAAGCCAACGCCAATTCAGTCACAGGCATGGCCAATTATTCTA
CAAGGAATAGATCTTATAGTAGTTGCACAAACCGGAACAGGGAAAACATTGTCCTATCTAATGCCTGGGT
TTATTCATCTTGATTCTCAACCAATATCTAGAGAGCAAAGGAATGGGCCTGGGATGCTAGTCCTTACACC
CACTAGAGAGTTGGCTCTTCACGTGGAAGCTGAATGTTCAAAGTATTCATATAAAGGTCTCAAAAGCATT
TGCATATATGGTGGTAGAAACAGAAATGGACAAATAGAAGACATTAGCAAAGGTGTAGATATCATTATTG
CAACTCCTGGGAGGCTGAATGACCTACAAATGAATAACTCTGTCAACCTAAGAAGCATAACCTACTTGGT
TATAGATGAGGCAGATAAAATGCTGGATATGGAATTTGAACCCCAGATAAGGAAGATTTTATTAGATGTG
CGCCCAGACCGACAGACTGTTATGACAAGTGCAACTTGGCCAGATACTGTACGTCAACTAGCACTTTCTT
ATTTGAAAGATCCTATGATTGTTTATGTTTGACAGTAAA
