[The description below was written by a language model from this plasmid's Addgene catalogue record.]
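Description:
DDX53A is a bacterial expression plasmid built on the pNIC28-Bsa4 backbone from the Structural Genomics Consortium, made to produce a fragment of the human DEAD-box helicase DDX53 (also known as CAGE or CT26) for structure determination. It is maintained in E. coli as a high-copy plasmid under kanamycin selection. The record does not name the origin of replication, and no feature table is provided, so individual backbone elements cannot be confirmed beyond the catalogue fields.

The insert is about 781 bp of human DDX53 sequence, introduced by ligation-independent cloning. The record cautions that it may not be the full open reading frame, which is consistent with a domain-level construct designed for crystallography, and it is linked to a deposited protein structure. The mutation field points to the depositor comments, which describe no specific sequence changes, so any differences from the reference sequence are not stated. The protein is expressed with an N-terminal hexahistidine tag followed by a TEV protease site. This allows capture by immobilised metal affinity chromatography, after which the tag can be cleaved off to leave near-native protein.

The promoter is not explicitly listed. However, the T7 and T7-terminator sequencing primers and the depositor's recommendation of a DE3 lysogen carrying a rare-codon tRNA plasmid point to T7 RNA polymerase-driven expression, with the cloning strain used only for propagation. The construct is typically used for recombinant overexpression and purification of the DDX53 fragment for crystallographic, biophysical or biochemical studies.
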