Addgene plasmid #42446: DDX53A
Purpose: Bacterial expression for structure determination; may not be full ORF
Depositing lab: Nicola Burgess-Brown. Depositing organization: University of Oxford.
Backbone
  Vector backbone: pNIC28-Bsa4
  Backbone manufacturer: SGC
  Vector type: Bacterial Expression
Growth in bacteria
  Bacterial resistance: Kanamycin, 50 μg/mL
  Growth temperature: 37°C
  Growth strain: Mach1 ;
  Copy number: High Copy
Gene/Insert
  Gene/Insert name: DDX53A (alt names: DDX53; gi|45709415; PDB:3IUY)
  Species: H. sapiens (human)
  Insert size (bp): 781
  Mutation: See Comments
  Entrez Gene: DDX53 (a.k.a. CAGE, CT26)
  Tag / fusion protein: His6-TEV (N terminal on insert)
  Cloning method: Ligation Independent Cloning
  Sequencing primers: 5′ T7; 3′ T7-term
Terms and licenses: Academic/Nonprofit Terms; Industry Terms: Not Available to Industry
Depositor comments: http://www.thesgc.org/structures/3IUY/ Use BL21(DE3)-R3-pRARE2 strain for expression.
How to cite: DDX53A was a gift from Nicola Burgess-Brown (Addgene plasmid # 42446 ; http://n2t.net/addgene:42446 ; RRID:Addgene_42446)
